Addgene plasmid #190805: FUGW-APPSwe-T2A-Hygro
Purpose: Express Swedish mutant APP from Ubiquitin C promoter, co-expressing Hygro resistance gene
Depositing lab: Ronald Hart. Depositing organization: Rutgers, The State University of New Jersey.
Backbone
  Vector backbone: FUGW
  Backbone size w/o insert (bp): 9199
  Vector type: Lentiviral
Growth in bacteria
  Bacterial resistance: Ampicillin, 100 μg/mL
  Growth temperature: 30°C
  Growth strain: NEB Stable
  Copy number: High Copy
Gene/Insert
  Gene/Insert name: APP
  Species: H. sapiens (human)
  Insert size (bp): 3396
  Mutation: Swedish (KM670/671NL)
  Entrez Gene: APP (a.k.a. AAA, ABETA, ABPP, AD1, APPI, CTFgamma, CVAP, PN-II, PN2, alpha-sAPP, preA4)
  Promoter: Ubi C
  Cloning method: Gibson Cloning
Terms and licenses: Academic/Nonprofit Terms; Industry Terms: Not Available to Industry
Depositor comments: The human APP coding sequence is from NM_201414, APP variant 3. APP Swedish mutation: KM670/671NL. Reference Assembly: GRCh37 (105)/Position: Chr21:27269939 G>T, Chr21:27269938 A>C. dbSNP ID: rs63751263, rs63750445. Codon Change: AAG.ATG to AAT.CTG
How to cite: FUGW-APPSwe-T2A-Hygro was a gift from Ronald Hart (Addgene plasmid # 190805 ; http://n2t.net/addgene:190805 ; RRID:Addgene_190805)
