[The description below was written by a language model from this plasmid's Addgene catalogue record and pLannotate feature annotations shown in this document.]
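Description:
FUGW-APPSwe-T2A-Hygro is a lentiviral transfer plasmid built on the FUGW backbone for stable expression of human amyloid precursor protein carrying the Swedish mutation (KM670/671NL) in mammalian cells. It is maintained in E. coli through a high-copy ColE1/pUC-type origin and an ampicillin resistance gene, and the record lists a recombination-reducing growth strain, a common choice for plasmids with repeated LTR sequences. The backbone also carries an f1 origin and, outside the proviral region, an SV40/EM7-driven bleomycin/Zeocin resistance cassette with an SV40 polyadenylation signal.

The viral genome is transcribed in packaging cells from a CMV enhancer/promoter fused to a truncated HIV-1 5' LTR, followed by the Ψ packaging signal with a partial gag sequence, the Rev response element for Rev-dependent nuclear export, and the cPPT/CTS. Downstream, the human ubiquitin C promoter drives a single open reading frame in which the APP coding sequence (taken from transcript variant 3, according to the depositor) is joined through a T2A peptide to the hygromycin phosphotransferase gene. Ribosomal skipping at T2A yields APP and the resistance protein as separate polypeptides from one transcript, so hygromycin selection enriches for cells that express the mutant APP. A WPRE follows the cassette to enhance transcript expression, and the unit ends in the 3' LTR region (annotated by the software as a truncated LTR preceded by a nef fragment) and a bGH polyadenylation signal.

The stated purpose is expression of Swedish mutant APP with co-expressed hygromycin resistance. The record does not describe specific experimental applications, but this APP variant is associated with familial Alzheimer's disease.
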