Features (pLannotate 1.2.2; 32 found; start..end, strand, type, name):
      1..1212    +  promoter       UbC promoter: human ubiquitin C promoter
   1243..3327    +  CDS            APP (fragment) (sequence partly withheld): A4_HUMAN - Also known as A4, AD1. Experimental evidence at protein level: Swiss-Prot protein existence level 1. N-APP binds TNFRSF21 triggering caspase activation and degeneration of both neuronal cell bodies (via caspase-3) and axons (via caspase-6). From Homo sapiens (Human).
   3328..3380    +  CDS            T2A (fragment): 2A peptide from Thosea asigna virus capsid protein Eukaryotic ribosomes fail to insert a peptide bond between the Gly and Pro residues, yielding separate polypeptides.
   3388..4413    +  CDS            HygR: aminoglycoside phosphotransferase from E. coli; aph(4)-Ia; confers resistance to hygromycin
   4417..4441    +  misc_feature   MCS (fragment): pBluescript multiple cloning site
   4441..5029    +  misc_feature   WPRE: woodchuck hepatitis virus posttranscriptional regulatory element
   4966..5547    +  CDS            nef (fragment): NEF_HV1H2 - Experimental evidence at protein level: Swiss-Prot protein existence level 1. Extracellular Nef protein targets CD4(+) T-lymphocytes for apoptosis by interacting with CXCR4 surface receptors. From Human immunodeficiency virus type 1 group M subtype B (isolate HXB2) (HIV-1).
   5554..5734    +  LTR            5' LTR (truncated): truncated 5' long terminal repeat (LTR) from HIV-1
   5766..5990    +  polyA_signal   bGH poly(A) signal: bovine growth hormone polyadenylation signal
   5994..6015    +  promoter       SV40 promoter (fragment): SV40 enhancer and early promoter
   6036..6464    +  rep_origin     f1 ori (sequence partly withheld): f1 bacteriophage origin of replication; arrow indicates direction of (+) strand synthesis
   6478..6807    +  promoter       SV40 promoter: SV40 enhancer and early promoter
   6855..6902    +  promoter       EM7 promoter: synthetic bacterial promoter&nbsp
   6921..7295    +  CDS            BleoR: antibiotic-binding protein; Sh ble from Streptoalloteichus hindustanus; confers resistance to bleomycin, phleomycin, and Zeocin™
   7305..7430    +  CDS            ble (fragment): BLE_KLEPN - Experimental evidence at protein level: Swiss-Prot protein existence level 1. Binding protein with a strong affinity to the bleomycin family of antibiotics. Binds to CL990; an antimitotic-antibiotic compound. From Klebsiella pneumoniae.
   7425..7546    +  polyA_signal   SV40 poly(A) signal: SV40 polyadenylation signal
   7617..7639    -  protein_bind   lac operator (fragment): The lac repressor binds to the lac operator to inhibit transcription in E. coli. This inhibition can be relieved by adding lactose or isopropyl-β-D-thiogalactopyranoside (IPTG). lac repressor encoded by lacI
   7643..7673    -  promoter       lac promoter: promoter for the E. coli lac operon
   7688..7709    -  protein_bind   CAP binding site: CAP binding activates transcription in the presence of cAMP. E. coli catabolite activator protein
   7722..7814    -  CDS            lacI (fragment): lac repressor; lacI; The lac repressor binds to the lac operator to inhibit transcription in E. coli. This inhibition can be relieved by adding lactose or isopropyl-β-D-thiogalactopyranoside (IPTG).
   7997..8585    -  rep_origin     ori: high-copy-number ColE1/pMB1/pBR322/pUC origin of replication
   8756..9616    -  CDS            AmpR: β-lactamase; bla; confers resistance to ampicillin, carbenicillin, and related antibiotics
   9617..9721    -  promoter       AmpR promoter: bla
   9780..9832    -  misc_feature   bom (fragment): basis of mobility region from pBR322
   9987..10366   +  enhancer       CMV enhancer: human cytomegalovirus immediate early enhancer
  10367..10566   +  promoter       CMV promoter: human cytomegalovirus (CMV) immediate early promoter
  10584..10764   +  LTR            5' LTR (truncated): truncated 5' long terminal repeat (LTR) from HIV-1
  10811..10936   +  misc_feature   HIV-1 Ψ: packaging signal of human immunodeficiency virus type 1
  10920..11283   +  CDS            HIV-1 gag (fragment): gag protein from human immunodeficiency virus 1; gag
  11429..11662   +  misc_feature   RRE: The Rev response element (RRE) of HIV-1 allows for Rev-dependent mRNA export from the nucleus to the cytoplasm.
  12039..12139   +  CDS            Rev (fragment): human immunodeficiency virus 1 (HIV-1) Rev protein; rev; enhances nuclear export of unspliced and incompletely spliced viral mRNAs
  12189..12306   +  misc_feature   cPPT/CTS: central polypurine tract and central termination sequence of HIV-1
>Addgene plasmid #190805 | FUGW-APPSwe-T2A-Hygro | addgene full sequence | sequence record 372847 | Addgene NGS Result
GGCCTCCGCGCCGGGTTTTGGCGCCTCCCGCGGGCGCCCCCCTCCTCACGGCGAGCGCTGCCACGTCAGA
CGAAGGGCGCAGCGAGCGTCCTGATCCTTCCGCCCGGACGCTCAGGACAGCGGCCCGCTGCTCATAAGAC
TCGGCCTTAGAACCCCAGTATCAGCAGAAGGACATTTTAGGACGGGACTTGGGTGACTCTAGGGCACTGG
TTTTCTTTCCAGAGAGCGGAACAGGCGAGGAAAAGTAGTCCCTTCTCGGCGATTCTGCGGAGGGATCTCC
GTGGGGCGGTGAACGCCGATGATTATATAAGGACGCGCCGGGTGTGGCACAGCTAGTTCCGTCGCAGCCG
GGATTTGGGTCGCGGTTCTTGTTTGTGGATCGCTGTGATCGTCACTTGGTGAGTAGCGGGCTGCTGGGCT
GGCCGGGGCTTTCGTGGCCGCCGGGCCGCTCGGTGGGACGGAAGCGTGTGGAGAGACCGCCAAGGGCTGT
AGTCTGGGTCCGCGAGCAAGGTTGCCCTGAACTGGGGGTTGGGGGGAGCGCAGCAAAATGGCGGCTGTTC
CCGAGTCTTGAATGGAAGACGCTTGTGAGGCGGGCTGTGAGGTCGTTGAAACAAGGTGGGGGGCATGGTG
GGCGGCAAGAACCCAAGGTCTTGAGGCCTTCGCTAATGCGGGAAAGCTCTTATTCGGGTGAGATGGGCTG
GGGCACCATCTGGGGACCCTGACGTGAAGTTTGTCACTGACTGGAGAACTCGGTTTGTCGTCTGTTGCGG
GGGCGGCAGTTATGGCGGTGCCGTTGGGCAGTGCACCCGTACCTTTGGGAGCGCGCGCCCTCGTCGTGTC
GTGACGTCACCCGTTCTGTTGGCTTATAATGCAGGGTGGGGCCACCTGCCGGTAGGTGTGCGGTAGGCTT
TTCTCCGTCGCAGGACGCAGGGTTCGGGCCTAGGGTAGGCTCTCCTGAATCGACAGGCGCCGGACCTCTG
GTGAGGGGAGGGATAAGTGAGGCGTCAGTTTCTTTGGTCGGTTTTATGTACCTATCTTCTTAAGTAGCTG
AAGCTCCGGTTTTGAACTATGCGCTCGGGGTTGGCGAGTGTGTTTTGTGAAGTTTTTTAGGCACCTTTTG
AAATGTAATCATTTGGGTCAATATGTAATTTTCAGTGTTAGACTAGTAAATTGTCCGCTAAATTCTGGCC
GTTTTTGGCTTTTTTGTTAGACGAAGCTTGGGCTGCAGGTCGACTGGCCACCATGCTGCCCGGTTTGGCA
CTGCTCCTGCTGGCCGCCTGGACGGCTCGGGCGCTGGAGGTACCC
[315 nt withheld, positions 1306-1620]
CTTCTCGTTCCTGACAAGTGCAAATTCTTACACCAGGAGAGGATGGATGTTTGCGAAACTCATCTTCACT
GGCACACCGTCGCCAAAGAGACATGCAGTGAGAAGAGTACCAACTTGCATGACTACGGCATGTTGCTGCC
CTGCGGAATTGACAAGTTCCGAGGGGTAGAGTTTGTGTGTTGCCCACTGGCTGAAGAAAGTGACAATGTG
GATTCTGCTGATGCGGAGGAGGATGACTCGGATGTCTGGTGGGGCGGAGCAGACACAGACTATGCAGATG
GGAGTGAAGACAAAGTAGTAGAAGTAGCAGAGGAGGAAGAAGTGGCTGAGGTGGAAGAAGAAGAAGCCGA
TGATGACGAGGACGATGAGGATGGTGATGAGGTAGAGGAAGAGGCTGAGGAACCCTACGAAGAAGCCACA
GAGAGAACCACCAGCATTGCCACCACCACCACCACCACCACAGAGTCTGTGGAAGAGGTGGTTCGAGTTC
CTACAACAGCAGCCAGTACCCCTGATGCCGTTGACAAGTATCTCGAGACACCTGGGGATGAGAATGAA
[540 nt withheld, positions 2179-2718]
AAAGAGCAAAACTATTCAGATGACGTCTTGGCCAACATGATTAGTGAACCAAGGATCAGTTACGGAAACG
ATGCTCTCATGCCATCTTTGACCGAAACGAAAACCACCGTGGAGCTCCTTCCCGTGAATGGAGAGTTCAG
CCTGGACGATCTCCAGCCGTGGCATTCTTTTGGGGCTGACTCTGTGCCAGCCAACACAGAAAACGAAGTT
GAGCCTGTTGATGCCCGCCCTGCTGCCGACCGAGGACTGACCACTCGACCAGGTTCTGGGTTGACAAATA
TCAAGACGGAGGAGATCTCTGAAGTGAATCTG
[126 nt withheld, positions 3031-3156]
ACAGTGATCGTCATCACCTTGGTGATGCTGAAGAAGAAACAGTACACATCCATTCATCATGGTGTGGTGG
AGGTTGACGCCGCTGTCACCCCAGAGGAGCGCCACCTGTCCAAGATGCAGCAGAACGGCTACGAAAATCC
AACCTACAAGTTCTTTGAGCAGATGCAGAACGAGGGCAGGGGAAGTCTTCTAACATGCGGGGACGTGGAG
GAAAATCCCGGCCCTCTAGAGATGAAAAAGCCTGAACTCACCGCGACGTCTGTCGAGAAGTTTCTGATCG
AAAAGTTCGACAGCGTCTCCGACCTGATGCAGCTCTCGGAGGGCGAAGAATCTCGTGCTTTCAGCTTCGA
TGTAGGAGGGCGTGGATATGTCCTGCGGGTAAATAGCTGCGCCGATGGTTTCTACAAAGATCGTTATGTT
TATCGGCACTTTGCATCGGCCGCGCTCCCGATTCCGGAAGTGCTTGACATTGGGGAATTCAGCGAGAGCC
TGACCTATTGCATCTCCCGCCGTGCACAGGGTGTCACGTTGCAAGACCTGCCTGAAACCGAACTGCCCGC
TGTTCTGCAGCCGGTCGCGGAGGCCATGGATGCGATCGCTGCGGCCGATCTTAGCCAGACGAGCGGGTTC
GGCCCATTCGGACCGCAAGGAATCGGTCAATACACTACATGGCGTGATTTCATATGCGCGATTGCTGATC
CCCATGTGTATCACTGGCAAACTGTGATGGACGACACCGTCAGTGCGTCCGTCGCGCAGGCTCTCGATGA
GCTGATGCTTTGGGCCGAGGACTGCCCCGAAGTCCGGCACCTCGTGCACGCGGATTTCGGCTCCAACAAT
GTCCTGACGGACAATGGCCGCATAACAGCGGTCATTGACTGGAGCGAGGCGATGTTCGGGGATTCCCAAT
ACGAGGTCGCCAACATCTTCTTCTGGAGGCCGTGGTTGGCTTGTATGGAGCAGCAGACGCGCTACTTCGA
GCGGAGGCATCCGGAGCTTGCAGGATCGCCGCGGCTCCGGGCGTATATGCTCCGCATTGGTCTTGACCAA
CTCTATCAGAGCTTGGTTGACGGCAATTTCGATGATGCAGCTTGGGCGCAGGGTCGATGCGACGCAATCG
TCCGATCCGGAGCCGGGACTGTCGGGCGTACACAAATCGCCCGCAGAAGCGCGGCCGTCTGGACCGATGG
CTGTGTAGAAGTACTCGCCGATAGTGGAAACCGACGCCCCAGCACTCGTCCGAGGGCAAAGGAATAGCTA
GAATTCGATATCAAGCTTATCGATAATCAACCTCTGGATTACAAAATTTGTGAAAGATTGACTGGTATTC
TTAACTATGTTGCTCCTTTTACGCTATGTGGATACGCTGCTTTAATGCCTTTGTATCATGCTATTGCTTC
CCGTATGGCTTTCATTTTCTCCTCCTTGTATAAATCCTGGTTGCTGTCTCTTTATGAGGAGTTGTGGCCC
GTTGTCAGGCAACGTGGCGTGGTGTGCACTGTGTTTGCTGACGCAACCCCCACTGGTTGGGGCATTGCCA
CCACCTGTCAGCTCCTTTCCGGGACTTTCGCTTTCCCCCTCCCTATTGCCACGGCGGAACTCATCGCCGC
CTGCCTTGCCCGCTGCTGGACAGGGGCTCGGCTGTTGGGCACTGACAATTCCGTGGTGTTGTCGGGGAAA
TCATCGTCCTTTCCTTGGCTGCTCGCCTGTGTTGCCACCTGGATTCTGCGCGGGACGTCCTTCTGCTACG
TCCCTTCGGCCCTCAATCCAGCGGACCTTCCTTCCCGCGGCCTGCTGCCGGCTCTGCGGCCTCTTCCGCG
TCTTCGCCTTCGCCCTCAGACGAGTCGGATCTCCCTTTGGGCCGCCTCCCCGCATCGATACCGTCGACCT
CGAGACCTAGAAAAACATGGAGCAATCACAAGTAGCAATACAGCAGCTACCAATGCTGATTGTGCCTGGC
TAGAAGCACAAGAGGAGGAGGAGGTGGGTTTTCCAGTCACACCTCAGGTACCTTTAAGACCAATGACTTA
CAAGGCAGCTGTAGATCTTAGCCACTTTTTAAAAGAAAAGGGGGGACTGGAAGGGCTAATTCACTCCCAA
CGAAGACAAGATATCCTTGATCTGTGGATCTACCACACACAAGGCTACTTCCCTGATTGGCAGAACTACA
CACCAGGGCCAGGGATCAGATATCCACTGACCTTTGGATGGTGCTACAAGCTAGTACCAGTTGAGCAAGA
GAAGGTAGAAGAAGCCAATGAAGGAGAGAACACCCGCTTGTTACACCCTGTGAGCCTGCATGGGATGGAT
GACCCGGAGAGAGAAGTATTAGAGTGGAGGTTTGACAGCCGCCTAGCATTTCATCACATGGCCCGAGAGC
TGCATCCGGACTGTACTGGGTCTCTCTGGTTAGACCAGATCTGAGCCTGGGAGCTCTCTGGCTAACTAGG
GAACCCACTGCTTAAGCCTCAATAAAGCTTGCCTTGAGTGCTTCAAGTAGTGTGTGCCCGTCTGTTGTGT
GACTCTGGTAACTAGAGATCCCTCAGACCCTTTTAGTCAGTGTGGAAAATCTCTAGCAGGGCCCGTTTAA
ACCCGCTGATCAGCCTCGACTGTGCCTTCTAGTTGCCAGCCATCTGTTGTTTGCCCCTCCCCCGTGCCTT
CCTTGACCCTGGAAGGTGCCACTCCCACTGTCCTTTCCTAATAAAATGAGGAAATTGCATCGCATTGTCT
GAGTAGGTGTCATTCTATTCTGGGGGGTGGGGTGGGGCAGGACAGCAAGGGGGAGGATTGGGAAGACAAT
AGCAGGCATGCTGGGGATGCGGTGGGCTCTATGGCTTCTGAGGCGGAAAGAACCAGCTGGGGCTCTAGGG
GGTATCCCC
[124 nt withheld, positions 6036-6159]
C
[91 nt withheld, positions 6161-6251]
A
[49 nt withheld, positions 6253-6301]
CCTTTGACGTTGGAGTCCACGTTCTTT
[37 nt withheld, positions 6329-6365]
ACCCTATCTCGGTCTATTCTTTTGATTTATAAGGGATTTTGCCGATTTCGGCCTATTGGTTAAAAAATGA
GCTGATTTAACAAAAATTTAACGCGAATTAATTCTGTGGAATGTGTGTCAGTTAGGGTGTGGAAAGTCCC
CAGGCTCCCCAGCAGGCAGAAGTATGCAAAGCATGCATCTCAATTAGTCAGCAACCAGGTGTGGAAAGTC
CCCAGGCTCCCCAGCAGGCAGAAGTATGCAAAGCATGCATCTCAATTAGTCAGCAACCATAGTCCCGCCC
CTAACTCCGCCCATCCCGCCCCTAACTCCGCCCAGTTCCGCCCATTCTCCGCCCCATGGCTGACTAATTT
TTTTTATTTATGCAGAGGCCGAGGCCGCCTCTGCCTCTGAGCTATTCCAGAAGTAGTGAGGAGGCTTTTT
TGGAGGCCTAGGCTTTTGCAAAAAGCTCCCGGGAGCTTGTATATCCATTTTCGGATCTGATCAGCACGTG
TTGACAATTAATCATCGGCATAGTATATCGGCATAGTATAATACGACAAGGTGAGGAACTAAACCATGGC
CAAGTTGACCAGTGCCGTTCCGGTGCTCACCGCGCGCGACGTCGCCGGAGCGGTCGAGTTCTGGACCGAC
CGGCTCGGGTTCTCCCGGGACTTCGTGGAGGACGACTTCGCCGGTGTGGTCCGGGACGACGTGACCCTGT
TCATCAGCGCGGTCCAGGACCAGGTGGTGCCGGACAACACCCTGGCCTGGGTGTGGGTGCGCGGCCTGGA
CGAGCTGTACGCCGAGTGGTCGGAGGTCGTGTCCACGAACTTCCGGGACGCCTCCGGGCCGGCCATGACC
GAGATCGGCGAGCAGCCGTGGGGGCGGGAGTTCGCCCTGCGCGACCCGGCCGGCAACTGCGTGCACTTCG
TGGCCGAGGAGCAGGACTGACACGTGCTACGAGATTTCGATTCCACCGCCGCCTTCTATGAAAGGTTGGG
CTTCGGAATCGTTTTCCGGGACGCCGGCTGGATGATCCTCCAGCGCGGGGATCTCATGCTGGAGTTCTTC
GCCCACCCCAACTTGTTTATTGCAGCTTATAATGGTTACAAATAAAGCAATAGCATCACAAATTTCACAA
ATAAAGCATTTTTTTCACTGCATTCTAGTTGTGGTTTGTCCAAACTCATCAATGTATCTTATCATGTCTG
TATACCGTCGACCTCTAGCTAGAGCTTGGCGTAATCATGGTCATAGCTGTTTCCTGTGTGAAATTGTTAT
CCGCTCACAATTCCACACAACATACGAGCCGGAAGCATAAAGTGTAAAGCCTGGGGTGCCTAATGAGTGA
GCTAACTCACATTAATTGCGTTGCGCTCACTGCCCGCTTTCCAGTCGGGAAACCTGTCGTGCCAGCTGCA
TTAATGAATCGGCCAACGCGCGGGGAGAGGCGGTTTGCGTATTGGGCGCTCTTCCGCTTCCTCGCTCACT
GACTCGCTGCGCTCGGTCGTTCGGCTGCGGCGAGCGGTATCAGCTCACTCAAAGGCGGTAATACGGTTAT
CCACAGAATCAGGGGATAACGCAGGAAAGAACATGTGAGCAAAAGGCCAGCAAAAGGCCAGGAACCGTAA
AAAGGCCGCGTTGCTGGCGTTTTTCCATAGGCTCCGCCCCCCTGACGAGCATCACAAAAATCGACGCTCA
AGTCAGAGGTGGCGAAACCCGACAGGACTATAAAGATACCAGGCGTTTCCCCCTGGAAGCTCCCTCGTGC
GCTCTCCTGTTCCGACCCTGCCGCTTACCGGATACCTGTCCGCCTTTCTCCCTTCGGGAAGCGTGGCGCT
TTCTCATAGCTCACGCTGTAGGTATCTCAGTTCGGTGTAGGTCGTTCGCTCCAAGCTGGGCTGTGTGCAC
GAACCCCCCGTTCAGCCCGACCGCTGCGCCTTATCCGGTAACTATCGTCTTGAGTCCAACCCGGTAAGAC
ACGACTTATCGCCACTGGCAGCAGCCACTGGTAACAGGATTAGCAGAGCGAGGTATGTAGGCGGTGCTAC
AGAGTTCTTGAAGTGGTGGCCTAACTACGGCTACACTAGAAGAACAGTATTTGGTATCTGCGCTCTGCTG
AAGCCAGTTACCTTCGGAAAAAGAGTTGGTAGCTCTTGATCCGGCAAACAAACCACCGCTGGTAGCGGTG
GTTTTTTTGTTTGCAAGCAGCAGATTACGCGCAGAAAAAAAGGATCTCAAGAAGATCCTTTGATCTTTTC
TACGGGGTCTGACGCTCAGTGGAACGAAAACTCACGTTAAGGGATTTTGGTCATGAGATTATCAAAAAGG
ATCTTCACCTAGATCCTTTTAAATTAAAAATGAAGTTTTAAATCAATCTAAAGTATATATGAGTAAACTT
GGTCTGACAGTTACCAATGCTTAATCAGTGAGGCACCTATCTCAGCGATCTGTCTATTTCGTTCATCCAT
AGTTGCCTGACTCCCCGTCGTGTAGATAACTACGATACGGGAGGGCTTACCATCTGGCCCCAGTGCTGCA
ATGATACCGCGAGACCCACGCTCACCGGCTCCAGATTTATCAGCAATAAACCAGCCAGCCGGAAGGGCCG
AGCGCAGAAGTGGTCCTGCAACTTTATCCGCCTCCATCCAGTCTATTAATTGTTGCCGGGAAGCTAGAGT
AAGTAGTTCGCCAGTTAATAGTTTGCGCAACGTTGTTGCCATTGCTACAGGCATCGTGGTGTCACGCTCG
TCGTTTGGTATGGCTTCATTCAGCTCCGGTTCCCAACGATCAAGGCGAGTTACATGATCCCCCATGTTGT
GCAAAAAAGCGGTTAGCTCCTTCGGTCCTCCGATCGTTGTCAGAAGTAAGTTGGCCGCAGTGTTATCACT
CATGGTTATGGCAGCACTGCATAATTCTCTTACTGTCATGCCATCCGTAAGATGCTTTTCTGTGACTGGT
GAGTACTCAACCAAGTCATTCTGAGAATAGTGTATGCGGCGACCGAGTTGCTCTTGCCCGGCGTCAATAC
GGGATAATACCGCGCCACATAGCAGAACTTTAAAAGTGCTCATCATTGGAAAACGTTCTTCGGGGCGAAA
ACTCTCAAGGATCTTACCGCTGTTGAGATCCAGTTCGATGTAACCCACTCGTGCACCCAACTGATCTTCA
GCATCTTTTACTTTCACCAGCGTTTCTGGGTGAGCAAAAACAGGAAGGCAAAATGCCGCAAAAAAGGGAA
TAAGGGCGACACGGAAATGTTGAATACTCATACTCTTCCTTTTTCAATATTATTGAAGCATTTATCAGGG
TTATTGTCTCATGAGCGGATACATATTTGAATGTATTTAGAAAAATAAACAAATAGGGGTTCCGCGCACA
TTTCCCCGAAAAGTGCCACCTGACGTCGACGGATCGGGAGATCTCCCGATCCCCTATGGTGCACTCTCAG
TACAATCTGCTCTGATGCCGCATAGTTAAGCCAGTATCTGCTCCCTGCTTGTGTGTTGGAGGTCGCTGAG
TAGTGCGCGAGCAAAATTTAAGCTACAACAAGGCAAGGCTTGACCGACAATTGCATGAAGAATCTGCTTA
GGGTTAGGCGTTTTGCGCTGCTTCGCGATGTACGGGCCAGATATACGCGTTGACATTGATTATTGACTAG
TTATTAATAGTAATCAATTACGGGGTCATTAGTTCATAGCCCATATATGGAGTTCCGCGTTACATAACTT
ACGGTAAATGGCCCGCCTGGCTGACCGCCCAACGACCCCCGCCCATTGACGTCAATAATGACGTATGTTC
CCATAGTAACGCCAATAGGGACTTTCCATTGACGTCAATGGGTGGAGTATTTACGGTAAACTGCCCACTT
GGCAGTACATCAAGTGTATCATATGCCAAGTACGCCCCCTATTGACGTCAATGACGGTAAATGGCCCGCC
TGGCATTATGCCCAGTACATGACCTTATGGGACTTTCCTACTTGGCAGTACATCTACGTATTAGTCATCG
CTATTACCATGGTGATGCGGTTTTGGCAGTACATCAATGGGCGTGGATAGCGGTTTGACTCACGGGGATT
TCCAAGTCTCCACCCCATTGACGTCAATGGGAGTTTGTTTTGGCACCAAAATCAACGGGACTTTCCAAAA
TGTCGTAACAACTCCGCCCCATTGACGCAAATGGGCGGTAGGCGTGTACGGTGGGAGGTCTATATAAGCA
GCGCGTTTTGCCTGTACTGGGTCTCTCTGGTTAGACCAGATCTGAGCCTGGGAGCTCTCTGGCTAACTAG
GGAACCCACTGCTTAAGCCTCAATAAAGCTTGCCTTGAGTGCTTCAAGTAGTGTGTGCCCGTCTGTTGTG
TGACTCTGGTAACTAGAGATCCCTCAGACCCTTTTAGTCAGTGTGGAAAATCTCTAGCAGTGGCGCCCGA
ACAGGGACTTGAAAGCGAAAGGGAAACCAGAGGAGCTCTCTCGACGCAGGACTCGGCTTGCTGAAGCGCG
CACGGCAAGAGGCGAGGGGCGGCGACTGGTGAGTACGCCAAAAATTTTGACTAGCGGAGGCTAGAAGGAG
AGAGATGGGTGCGAGAGCGTCAGTATTAAGCGGGGGAGAATTAGATCGCGATGGGAAAAAATTCGGTTAA
GGCCAGGGGGAAAGAAAAAATATAAATTAAAACATATAGTATGGGCAAGCAGGGAGCTAGAACGATTCGC
AGTTAATCCTGGCCTGTTAGAAACATCAGAAGGCTGTAGACAAATACTGGGACAGCTACAACCATCCCTT
CAGACAGGATCAGAAGAACTTAGATCATTATATAATACAGTAGCAACCCTCTATTGTGTGCATCAAAGGA
TAGAGATAAAAGACACCAAGGAAGCTTTAGACAAGATAGAGGAAGAGCAAAACAAAAGTAAGACCACCGC
ACAGCAAGCGGCCGCTGATCTTCAGACCTGGAGGAGGAGATATGAGGGACAATTGGAGAAGTGAATTATA
TAAATATAAAGTAGTAAAAATTGAACCATTAGGAGTAGCACCCACCAAGGCAAAGAGAAGAGTGGTGCAG
AGAGAAAAAAGAGCAGTGGGAATAGGAGCTTTGTTCCTTGGGTTCTTGGGAGCAGCAGGAAGCACTATGG
GCGCAGCGTCAATGACGCTGACGGTACAGGCCAGACAATTATTGTCTGGTATAGTGCAGCAGCAGAACAA
TTTGCTGAGGGCTATTGAGGCGCAACAGCATCTGTTGCAACTCACAGTCTGGGGCATCAAGCAGCTCCAG
GCAAGAATCCTGGCTGTGGAAAGATACCTAAAGGATCAACAGCTCCTGGGGATTTGGGGTTGCTCTGGAA
AACTCATTTGCACCACTGCTGTGCCTTGGAATGCTAGTTGGAGTAATAAATCTCTGGAACAGATTTGGAA
TCACACGACCTGGATGGAGTGGGACAGAGAAATTAACAATTACACAAGCTTAATACACTCCTTAATTGAA
GAATCGCAAAACCAGCAAGAAAAGAATGAACAAGAATTATTGGAATTAGATAAATGGGCAAGTTTGTGGA
ATTGGTTTAACATAACAAATTGGCTGTGGTATATAAAATTATTCATAATGATAGTAGGAGGCTTGGTAGG
TTTAAGAATAGTTTTTGCTGTACTTTCTATAGTGAATAGAGTTAGGCAGGGATATTCACCATTATCGTTT
CAGACCCACCTCCCAACCCCGAGGGGACCCGACAGGCCCGAAGGAATAGAAGAAGAAGGTGGAGAGAGAG
ACAGAGACAGATCCATTCGATTAGTGAACGGATCGGCACTGCGTGCGCCAATTCTGCAGACAAATGGCAG
TATTCATCCACAATTTTAAAAGAAAAGGGGGGATTGGGGGGTACAGTGCAGGGGAAAGAATAGTAGACAT
AATAGCAACAGACATACAAACTAAAGAATTACAAAAACAAATTACAAAAATTCAAAATTTTCGGGTTTAT
TACAGGGACAGCAGAGATCCAGTTTGGTTAATTAACCCGTGTCGGCTCCAGATCT
